Addgene plasmid #250130: pGEX-Pdzk3-PDZ-3
Purpose: Bacterial expression of Pdzk3 (NHERF-4) PDZ domain 3
Depositing lab: Mark Bedford. Depositing organization: University of Texas MD Anderson Cancer Center. Publication: PRMT5 C-terminal Phosphorylation Modulates a 14-3-3/PDZ Interaction Switch. Espejo AB, Gao G, Black K, Gayatri S, Veland N, Kim J, Chen T, Sudol M, Walker C, Bedford MT. J Biol Chem. 2017 Feb 10;292(6):2255-2265. doi: 10.1074/jbc.M116.760330. Epub 2016 Dec 28. PubMed 28031468.
Backbone
  Vector backbone: pGEX-4T-1
  Backbone size w/o insert (bp): 4900
  Vector type: Bacterial Expression
Growth in bacteria
  Bacterial resistance: Ampicillin, 100 μg/mL
  Growth temperature: 37°C
  Growth strain: DH5alpha
  Copy number: High Copy
Gene/Insert
  Gene/Insert name: Pdzk3 (3/4) (alt name: NHERF-4)
  Species: M. musculus (mouse)
  Insert size (bp): 264
  Mutation: None
  Entrez Gene: Pdzd3 (a.k.a. NaPi-Cap2, Pdzk2)
  Cloning method: Restriction Enzyme; 5′ cloning site Unknown (unknown if destroyed)
Terms and licenses: Academic/Nonprofit Terms; Industry Terms: Not Available to Industry
Depositor comments: UniProt ID: Q99MJ6
How to cite: pGEX-Pdzk3-PDZ-3 was a gift from Mark Bedford (Addgene plasmid # 250130 ; http://n2t.net/addgene:250130 ; RRID:Addgene_250130)
