[The description below was written by a language model from this plasmid's Addgene catalogue record and pLannotate feature annotations shown in this document.]
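Description:
pGEX-Pdzk3-PDZ-3 is a bacterial expression plasmid built on the pGEX-4T-1 backbone for producing the third of the four PDZ domains of mouse Pdzk3 (also called NHERF-4; gene Pdzd3) as a glutathione S-transferase fusion in E. coli. The sequenced plasmid is about 5.2 kb. It is propagated through a ColE1/pMB1-type origin, listed as high copy, and selected with ampicillin via the β-lactamase gene and its own promoter.

Expression is driven by the tac promoter, a strong trp/lac hybrid, followed by a lac operator. The plasmid also carries lacI under its native promoter, so transcription is repressed until it is relieved with IPTG. Downstream lies the Schistosoma japonicum GST coding sequence, and shortly after it comes a 264 bp insert whose length matches the catalogue entry. The automated annotation labels this segment as a fragment of human NHERF1 (SLC9A3R1). This most likely reflects homology among PDZ domains of the NHERF family rather than the true identity of the insert, which the depositor records as unmutated mouse Pdzk3. The short gap between GST and the insert was not annotated, and the cloning sites are recorded as unknown. The remaining features, including a lacZα segment with lac promoter and operator, bom and rop fragments, and a yciV fragment, are backbone remnants with no stated role here.

The GST tag allows affinity capture on glutathione resin. Consistent with the associated study of PDZ and 14-3-3 interactions with a PRMT5 C-terminal motif, the construct is suited to making recombinant PDZ domain protein for binding assays such as pull-downs or domain arrays.
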