Features (pLannotate 1.2.2; 17 found; start..end, strand, type, name):
    181..209     +  promoter       tac promoter: strong E. coli promoter; hybrid between the trp and lac UV5 promoters
    217..233     +  protein_bind   lac operator: The lac repressor binds to the lac operator to inhibit transcription in E. coli. This inhibition can be relieved by adding lactose or isopropyl-β-D-thiogalactopyranoside (IPTG). lac repressor encoded by lacI
    256..909     +  CDS            GST26_SCHJA: Experimental evidence at protein level: Swiss-Prot protein existence level 1. GST isoenzymes appear to play a central role in the parasite detoxification system. Other functions are also suspected including a role in increasing the solubility of haematin in the parasite gut. From Schistosoma japonicum (Blood fluke).
    922..1185    +  CDS            SLC9A3R1 (fragment): NHRF1_HUMAN - Also known as NHERF, NHERF1. Experimental evidence at protein level: Swiss-Prot protein existence level 1. Scaffold protein that connects plasma membrane proteins with members of the ezrin/moesin/radixin family and thereby helps to link them to the actin cytoskeleton and to regulate their surface expression. Necessary for recycling of internalized ADRB2. Was first known to play a role in the regulation of the activity and subcellular location of SLC9A3. Necessary for cAMP-mediated phosphorylation and inhibition of SLC9A3. May enhance Wnt signaling. May participate in HTR4 targeti
   1218..1257    +  CDS            rop (fragment): Rop protein, which maintains plasmids at low copy number; rop
   1359..1399    +  misc_feature   bom (fragment): basis of mobility region from pBR322
   1504..1608    +  promoter       AmpR promoter: bla
   1609..2469    +  CDS            AmpR: β-lactamase; bla; confers resistance to ampicillin, carbenicillin, and related antibiotics
   2640..3228    +  rep_origin     ori: high-copy-number ColE1/pMB1/pBR322/pUC origin of replication
   3414..3465    -  misc_feature   bom (fragment): basis of mobility region from pBR322
   3472..3549    +  promoter       lacI promoter: lacI
   3550..4632    +  CDS            lacI: lac repressor; lacI; The lac repressor binds to the lac operator to inhibit transcription in E. coli. This inhibition can be relieved by adding lactose or isopropyl-β-D-thiogalactopyranoside (IPTG).
   4645..4666    +  protein_bind   CAP binding site: CAP binding activates transcription in the presence of cAMP. E. coli catabolite activator protein
   4681..4711    +  promoter       lac promoter: promoter for the E. coli lac operon
   4719..4735    +  protein_bind   lac operator: The lac repressor binds to the lac operator to inhibit transcription in E. coli. This inhibition can be relieved by adding lactose or isopropyl-β-D-thiogalactopyranoside (IPTG). lac repressor encoded by lacI
   4755..4928    +  CDS            lacZα: LacZα fragment of β-galactosidase; lacZ fragment
   5192..105     -  CDS            yciV (fragment) (across the origin): RNAAM_ECOLI - Also known as trpH From Escherichia coli (strain K12).
>Addgene plasmid #250130 | pGEX-Pdzk3-PDZ-3 | addgene full sequence | sequence record 498324 | Addgene NGS Result
CTTATCGACTGCACGGTGCACCAATGCTTCTGGCGTCAGGCAGCCATCGGAAGCTGTGGTATGGCTGTGC
AGGTCGTAAATCACTGCATAATTCGTGTCGCTCAAGGCGCACTCCCGTTCTGGATAATGTTTTTTGCGCC
GACATCATAACGGTTCTGGCAAATATTCTGAAATGAGCTGTTGACAATTAATCATCGGCTCGTATAATGT
GTGGAATTGTGAGCGGATAACAATTTCACACAGGAAACAGTATTCATGTCCCCTATACTAGGTTATTGGA
AAATTAAGGGCCTTGTGCAACCCACTCGACTTCTTTTGGAATATCTTGAAGAAAAATATGAAGAGCATTT
GTATGAGCGCGATGAAGGTGATAAATGGCGAAACAAAAAGTTTGAATTGGGTTTGGAGTTTCCCAATCTT
CCTTATTATATTGATGGTGATGTTAAATTAACACAGTCTATGGCCATCATACGTTATATAGCTGACAAGC
ACAACATGTTGGGTGGTTGTCCAAAAGAGCGTGCAGAGATTTCAATGCTTGAAGGAGCGGTTTTGGATAT
TAGATACGGTGTTTCGAGAATTGCATATAGTAAAGACTTTGAAACTCTCAAAGTTGATTTTCTTAGCAAG
CTACCTGAAATGCTGAAAATGTTCGAAGATCGTTTATGTCATAAAACATATTTAAATGGTGATCATGTAA
CCCATCCTGACTTCATGTTGTATGACGCTCTTGATGTTGTTTTATACATGGACCCAATGTGCCTGGATGC
GTTCCCAAAATTAGTTTGTTTTAAAAAACGTATTGAAGCTATCCCACAAATTGATAAGTACTTGAAATCC
AGCAAGTATATAGCATGGCCTTTGCAGGGCTGGCAAGCCACGTTTGGTGGTGGCGACCATCCTCCAAAAT
CGGATCTGGTTCCGCGTGGATCCTGCTTAAATATCGAAAAAGGTCCTGAAGGCTTTGGCTTTCTGCTGCG
CGAAGAAAAAGGTTTAGATGGTCGCTTAGGTCAGTTTCTGTGGGATGTAGACCCTGGTTTACCAGCCGAT
AAAGCAGGCATGAAAGCGGGCGATCGTCTGGTTGCCGTTGCAGGCGAATCAGTGGATGGCCTGGGCCATG
AAGAAACGGTGTCTCGTATTCGCGCACAGGGTAGCTGCGTGAGTCTGATTGTTGTTGATCCGGAACTCGA
GCGGCCGCATCGTGACTGACTGACGATCTGCCTCGCGCGTTTCGGTGATGACGGTGAAAACCTCTGACAC
ATGCAGCTCCCGGAGACGGTCACAGCTTGTCTGTAAGCGGATGCCGGGAGCAGACAAGCCCGTCAGGGCG
CGTCAGCGGGTGTTGGCGGGTGTCGGGGCGCAGCCATGACCCAGTCACGTAGCGATAGCGGAGTGTATAA
TTCTTGAAGACGAAAGGGCCTCGTGATACGCCTATTTTTATAGGTTAATGTCATGATAATAATGGTTTCT
TAGACGTCAGGTGGCACTTTTCGGGGAAATGTGCGCGGAACCCCTATTTGTTTATTTTTCTAAATACATT
CAAATATGTATCCGCTCATGAGACAATAACCCTGATAAATGCTTCAATAATATTGAAAAAGGAAGAGTAT
GAGTATTCAACATTTCCGTGTCGCCCTTATTCCCTTTTTTGCGGCATTTTGCCTTCCTGTTTTTGCTCAC
CCAGAAACGCTGGTGAAAGTAAAAGATGCTGAAGATCAGTTGGGTGCACGAGTGGGTTACATCGAACTGG
ATCTCAACAGCGGTAAGATCCTTGAGAGTTTTCGCCCCGAAGAACGTTTTCCAATGATGAGCACTTTTAA
AGTTCTGCTATGTGGCGCGGTATTATCCCGTGTTGACGCCGGGCAAGAGCAACTCGGTCGCCGCATACAC
TATTCTCAGAATGACTTGGTTGAGTACTCACCAGTCACAGAAAAGCATCTTACGGATGGCATGACAGTAA
GAGAATTATGCAGTGCTGCCATAACCATGAGTGATAACACTGCGGCCAACTTACTTCTGACAACGATCGG
AGGACCGAAGGAGCTAACCGCTTTTTTGCACAACATGGGGGATCATGTAACTCGCCTTGATCGTTGGGAA
CCGGAGCTGAATGAAGCCATACCAAACGACGAGCGTGACACCACGATGCCTGCAGCAATGGCAACAACGT
TGCGCAAACTATTAACTGGCGAACTACTTACTCTAGCTTCCCGGCAACAATTAATAGACTGGATGGAGGC
GGATAAAGTTGCAGGACCACTTCTGCGCTCGGCCCTTCCGGCTGGCTGGTTTATTGCTGATAAATCTGGA
GCCGGTGAGCGTGGGTCTCGCGGTATCATTGCAGCACTGGGGCCAGATGGTAAGCCCTCCCGTATCGTAG
TTATCTACACGACGGGGAGTCAGGCAACTATGGATGAACGAAATAGACAGATCGCTGAGATAGGTGCCTC
ACTGATTAAGCATTGGTAACTGTCAGACCAAGTTTACTCATATATACTTTAGATTGATTTAAAACTTCAT
TTTTAATTTAAAAGGATCTAGGTGAAGATCCTTTTTGATAATCTCATGACCAAAATCCCTTAACGTGAGT
TTTCGTTCCACTGAGCGTCAGACCCCGTAGAAAAGATCAAAGGATCTTCTTGAGATCCTTTTTTTCTGCG
CGTAATCTGCTGCTTGCAAACAAAAAAACCACCGCTACCAGCGGTGGTTTGTTTGCCGGATCAAGAGCTA
CCAACTCTTTTTCCGAAGGTAACTGGCTTCAGCAGAGCGCAGATACCAAATACTGTCCTTCTAGTGTAGC
CGTAGTTAGGCCACCACTTCAAGAACTCTGTAGCACCGCCTACATACCTCGCTCTGCTAATCCTGTTACC
AGTGGCTGCTGCCAGTGGCGATAAGTCGTGTCTTACCGGGTTGGACTCAAGACGATAGTTACCGGATAAG
GCGCAGCGGTCGGGCTGAACGGGGGGTTCGTGCACACAGCCCAGCTTGGAGCGAACGACCTACACCGAAC
TGAGATACCTACAGCGTGAGCTATGAGAAAGCGCCACGCTTCCCGAAGGGAGAAAGGCGGACAGGTATCC
GGTAAGCGGCAGGGTCGGAACAGGAGAGCGCACGAGGGAGCTTCCAGGGGGAAACGCCTGGTATCTTTAT
AGTCCTGTCGGGTTTCGCCACCTCTGACTTGAGCGTCGATTTTTGTGATGCTCGTCAGGGGGGCGGAGCC
TATGGAAAAACGCCAGCAACGCGGCCTTTTTACGGTTCCTGGCCTTTTGCTGGCCTTTTGCTCACATGTT
CTTTCCTGCGTTATCCCCTGATTCTGTGGATAACCGTATTACCGCCTTTGAGTGAGCTGATACCGCTCGC
CGCAGCCGAACGACCGAGCGCAGCGAGTCAGTGAGCGAGGAAGCGGAAGAGCGCCTGATGCGGTATTTTC
TCCTTACGCATCTGTGCGGTATTTCACACCGCATAAATTCCGACACCATCGAATGGCGCAAAACCTTTCG
CGGTATGGCATGATAGCGCCCGGAAGAGAGTCAATTCAGGGTGGTGAATGTGAAACCAGTAACGTTATAC
GATGTCGCAGAGTATGCCGGTGTCTCTTATCAGACCGTTTCCCGCGTGGTGAACCAGGCCAGCCACGTTT
CTGCGAAAACGCGGGAAAAAGTGGAAGCGGCGATGGCGGAGCTGAATTACATTCCCAACCGCGTGGCACA
ACAACTGGCGGGCAAACAGTCGTTGCTGATTGGCGTTGCCACCTCCAGTCTGGCCCTGCACGCGCCGTCG
CAAATTGTCGCGGCGATTAAATCTCGCGCCGATCAACTGGGTGCCAGCGTGGTGGTGTCGATGGTAGAAC
GAAGCGGCGTCGAAGCCTGTAAAGCGGCGGTGCACAATCTTCTCGCGCAACGCGTCAGTGGGCTGATCAT
TAACTATCCGCTGGATGACCAGGATGCCATTGCTGTGGAAGCTGCCTGCACTAATGTTCCGGCGTTATTT
CTTGATGTCTCTGACCAGACACCCATCAACAGTATTATTTTCTCCCATGAAGACGGTACGCGACTGGGCG
TGGAGCATCTGGTCGCATTGGGTCACCAGCAAATCGCGCTGTTAGCGGGCCCATTAAGTTCTGTCTCGGC
GCGTCTGCGTCTGGCTGGCTGGCATAAATATCTCACTCGCAATCAAATTCAGCCGATAGCGGAACGGGAA
GGCGACTGGAGTGCCATGTCCGGTTTTCAACAAACCATGCAAATGCTGAATGAGGGCATCGTTCCCACTG
CGATGCTGGTTGCCAACGATCAGATGGCGCTGGGCGCAATGCGCGCCATTACCGAGTCCGGGCTGCGCGT
TGGTGCGGATATCTCGGTAGTGGGATACGACGATACCGAAGACAGCTCATGTTATATCCCGCCGTTAACC
ACCATCAAACAGGATTTTCGCCTGCTGGGGCAAACCAGCGTGGACCGCTTGCTGCAACTCTCTCAGGGCC
AGGCGGTGAAGGGCAATCAGCTGTTGCCCGTCTCACTGGTGAAAAGAAAAACCACCCTGGCGCCCAATAC
GCAAACCGCCTCTCCCCGCGCGTTGGCCGATTCATTAATGCAGCTGGCACGACAGGTTTCCCGACTGGAA
AGCGGGCAGTGAGCGCAACGCAATTAATGTAAGTTAGCTCACTCATTAGGCACCCCAGGCTTTACACTTT
ATGCTTCCGGCTCGTATGTTGTGTGGAATTGTGAGCGGATAACAATTTCACACAGGAAACAGCTATGACC
ATGATTACGGATTCACTGGCCGTCGTTTTACAACGTCGTGACTGGGAAAACCCTGGCGTTACCCAACTTA
ATCGCCTTGCAGCACATCCCCCTTTCGCCAGCTGGCGTAATAGCGAAGAGGCCCGCACCGATCGCCCTTC
CCAACAGTTGCGCAGCCTGAATGGCGAATGGCGCTTTGCCTGGTTTCCGGCACCAGAAGCGGTGCCGGAA
AGCTGGCTGGAGTGCGATCTTCCTGAGGCCGATACTGTCGTCGTCCCCTCAAACTGGCAGATGCACGGTT
ACGATGCGCCCATCTACACCAACGTGACCTATCCCATTACGGTCAATCCGCCGTTTGTTCCCACGGAGAA
TCCGACGGGTTGTTACTCGCTCACATTTAATGTTGATGAAAGCTGGCTACAGGAAGGCCAGACGCGAATT
ATTTTTGATGGCGTTGGAATTAG
